Addgene plasmid #109842: pHH0103_GPR155_DEP
Purpose: Protein expression and purification of GPR155_DEP
Depositing lab: Sachdev Sidhu. Depositing organization: University of Toronto. Publication: Large-scale survey and database of high affinity ligands for peptide recognition modules. Teyra J, Kelil A, Jain S, Helmy M, Jajodia R, Hooda Y, Gu J, D'Cruz AA, Nicholson SE, Min J, Sudol M, Kim PM, Bader GD, Sidhu SS. Mol Syst Biol. 2020 Dec;16(12):e9310. doi: 10.15252/msb.20199310. PubMed 33438817.
Backbone
  Vector backbone: pHH0103
  Vector type: Bacterial Expression
Growth in bacteria
  Bacterial resistance: Ampicillin, 100 μg/mL
  Growth temperature: 37°C
  Growth strain: DH5alpha
  Copy number: Low Copy
Gene/Insert
  Gene/Insert name: GPR155_DEP
  Species: H. sapiens (human)
  Entrez Gene: GPR155 (a.k.a. DEP.7, DEPDC3, PGR22)
  Cloning method: Restriction Enzyme; 5′ cloning site Sfi1 (unknown if destroyed); 3′ cloning site Not1 (unknown if destroyed)
Terms and licenses: Academic/Nonprofit Terms; Industry Terms: Not Available to Industry
How to cite: pHH0103_GPR155_DEP was a gift from Sachdev Sidhu (Addgene plasmid # 109842 ; http://n2t.net/addgene:109842 ; RRID:Addgene_109842)
