[The description below was written by a language model from this plasmid's Addgene catalogue record and pLannotate feature annotations shown in this document.]
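Description:
pHH0103_GPR155_DEP is a 7,041-nt bacterial expression plasmid built on the pHH0103 backbone for producing and purifying the DEP domain of human GPR155 (also known as DEPDC3 or PGR22) in E. coli. It is maintained through a ColE1/pMB1-type origin with the pBR322 bom region and selected with ampicillin via the β-lactamase gene and its native promoter. The catalogue lists it as low copy. Only fragments of rop are annotated, and they are interrupted by an f1 phage origin, which in principle permits single-stranded DNA production with helper phage.

The expression cassette is driven by the strong hybrid tac promoter, followed by a lac operator. A plasmid-borne lacI gene under the enhanced lacIq promoter supplies repressor, so transcription stays off until induced with IPTG. The reading frame encodes a 6xHis tag, then Schistosoma japonicum glutathione S-transferase, then a roughly 340-bp fragment of GPR155 corresponding to the DEP domain, which was cloned between SfiI and NotI sites. The expected product is therefore an N-terminally His- and GST-tagged domain that can be purified on nickel or glutathione resins.

A bacteriophage fd terminator lies immediately downstream of the insert. Beyond it are fragments of M13 gene III, together with remnants of the tetracycline resistance gene and its promoter. These appear to be leftovers from a phagemid and pBR322 lineage rather than functional parts of the fusion. The associated publication concerns a large-scale survey of ligands for peptide recognition modules, which is consistent with use of the purified domain as a target in binding studies, although the record itself states only expression and purification.
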