Features (pLannotate 1.2.2; 21 found; start..end, strand, type, name):
      1..29      +  promoter       tac promoter: strong E. coli promoter; hybrid between the trp and lac UV5 promoters
     37..53      +  protein_bind   lac operator: The lac repressor binds to the lac operator to inhibit transcription in E. coli. This inhibition can be relieved by adding lactose or isopropyl-β-D-thiogalactopyranoside (IPTG). lac repressor encoded by lacI
    138..155     +  CDS            6xHis: 6xHis affinity tag
    171..824     +  CDS            GST26_SCHJA: Experimental evidence at protein level: Swiss-Prot protein existence level 1. GST isoenzymes appear to play a central role in the parasite detoxification system. Other functions are also suspected including a role in increasing the solubility of haematin in the parasite gut. From Schistosoma japonicum (Blood fluke).
    888..1226    +  CDS            GPR155 (fragment): GP155_HUMAN - Also known as PGR22. Experimental evidence at transcript level: Swiss-Prot protein existence level 2. From Homo sapiens (Human).
   1236..1283    +  terminator     fd terminator (sequence withheld): central terminator from bacteriophage fd (Otsuka and Kunisawa, 1982)
   1288..1500    +  CDS            M13 gene III (fragment) (sequence partly withheld): pIII; III; minor coat protein
   1515..1985    +  CDS            M13 gene III (fragment) (sequence partly withheld): pIII; III; minor coat protein
   2007..2077    +  CDS            TcR (fragment): tetracycline efflux protein; tet; confers resistance to tetracycline
   2319..2699    -  CDS            YPB1_ECOLX: Protein predicted: Swiss-Prot protein existence level 4. From Escherichia coli.
   2716..2867    +  CDS            rop (fragment): Rop protein, which maintains plasmids at low copy number; rop
   2903..3331    -  rep_origin     f1 ori (sequence partly withheld): f1 bacteriophage origin of replication; arrow indicates direction of (+) strand synthesis
   3340..3379    +  CDS            rop (fragment): Rop protein, which maintains plasmids at low copy number; rop
   3481..3621    +  misc_feature   bom: basis of mobility region from pBR322
   3807..4394    -  rep_origin     ori: high-copy-number ColE1/pMB1/pBR322/pUC origin of replication
   4565..5425    -  CDS            AmpR: β-lactamase; bla; confers resistance to ampicillin, carbenicillin, and related antibiotics
   5426..5530    -  promoter       AmpR promoter: bla
   5639..5716    +  promoter       lacIq promoter: lacI (mutant); In the lacIq allele, a single base change in the promoter boosts expression of the lacI gene about 10-fold.
   5717..6799    +  CDS            lacI: lac repressor; lacI; The lac repressor binds to the lac operator to inhibit transcription in E. coli. This inhibition can be relieved by adding lactose or isopropyl-β-D-thiogalactopyranoside (IPTG).
   6812..6833    +  protein_bind   CAP binding site: CAP binding activates transcription in the presence of cAMP. E. coli catabolite activator protein
   6852..6869    +  promoter       tet promoter (fragment): E. coli promoter for tetracycline efflux protein gene
>Addgene plasmid #109842 | pHH0103_GPR155_DEP | addgene full sequence | sequence record 213895 | Addgene NGS Result
TTGACAATTAATCATCGGCTCGTATAATGTGTGGAATTGTGAGCGGATAACAATTTCACACAGGAAACAG
CCAGTCCGTTTAGGTGTTTTCACGAGCACTTCACCAACAAGGACCATAGATTATGAAAATCGAAGAACAC
CATCACCATCACCATTCCAGCGGTAAGCTTATGTCCCCTATACTAGGTTATTGGAAAATTAAGGGCCTTG
TGCAACCCACTCGACTTCTTTTGGAATATCTTGAAGAAAAATATGAAGAGCATTTGTATGAGCGCGATGA
AGGTGATAAATGGCGAAACAAAAAGTTTGAATTGGGTTTGGAGTTTCCCAATCTTCCTTATTATATTGAT
GGTGATGTTAAATTAACACAGTCTATGGCCATCATACGTTATATAGCTGACAAGCACAACATGTTGGGTG
GTTGTCCAAAAGAGCGTGCAGAGATTTCAATGCTTGAAGGAGCGGTTTTGGATATTAGATACGGTGTTTC
GAGAATTGCATATAGTAAAGACTTTGAAACTCTCAAAGTTGATTTTCTTAGCAAGCTACCTGAAATGCTG
AAAATGTTCGAAGATCGTTTATGTCATAAAACATATTTAAATGGTGATCATGTAACCCATCCTGACTTCA
TGTTGTATGACGCTCTTGATGTTGTTTTATACATGGACCCAATGTGCCTGGATGCGTTCCCAAAATTAGT
TTGTTTTAAAAAACGTATTGAAGCTATCCCACAAATTGATAAGTACTTGAAATCCAGCAAGTATATAGCA
TGGCCTTTGCAGGGCTGGCAAGCCACGTTTGGTGGTGGCGACCATCCTCCAAAATCGGATCTGGAAGTTC
TGTTCCAGGGGCCCCTGTCCAGCGGTCTGGTTCCGCGTGGTTCCGGTACCGCGGCCCAGCCGGCCTCTCC
AGTTAGCGAAGAAATCAAGATGACGTGTCAGCAATTCATCCACTACCATCGCGATCTGTGCATCCGTAAC
ATTGTGAAAGAGCGTCGTTGTGGTGCTAAAACTAGCGCGGGCACCTTCTGCGGTTGCGACCTGGTTTCTT
GGCTGATCGAGGTAGGTCTGGCGTCTGATCGCGGTGAAGCCGTCATCTACGGCGACCGTCTGGTGCAGGG
CGGTGTTATTCAGCACATTACCAACGAATACGAATTTCGCGACGAATATCTGTTCTATCGTTTCCTGCAG
AAATCCCCGGAACAGTCCCCGCCTGCAATCGCGGCCGCATA
[142 nt withheld, positions 1232-1373]
C
[98 nt withheld, positions 1375-1472]
AGTTTGTACTGGTGACGAAACTCAGTGTCTAGCTAGAGTGGC
[149 nt withheld, positions 1515-1663]
T
[41 nt withheld, positions 1665-1705]
T
[62 nt withheld, positions 1707-1768]
A
[35 nt withheld, positions 1770-1804]
CCTCCCTCAATCGGTTGAATGTCGCCCTTTTGTCTTTGGCGCTGGTAAACCATATGAA
[86 nt withheld, positions 1863-1948]
T
[54 nt withheld, positions 1950-2003]
CTAGCGCCGCCCTATACCTTGTCTGCCTCCCCGCGTTGCGTCGCGGTGCATGGAGCCGGGCCACCTCGAC
CTGAATGGAAGCCGGCGGCACCTCGCTAACGGATTCACCACTCCAAGAATTGGAGCCAATCAATTCTTGC
GGAGAACTGTGAATGCGCAAACCAACCCTTGGCAGAACATATCCATCGCGTCCGCCATCTCCAGCAGCCG
CACGCGGCGCATCTCGGGCAGCGTTGGGTCCTGGCCACGGGTGCGCATGATCGTGCTCCTGTCGTTGAGG
ACCCGGCTAGGCTGGCGGGGTTGCCTTACTGGTTAGCAGAATGAATCACCGATACGCGAGCGAACGTGAA
GCGACTGCTGCTGCAAAACGTCTGCGACCTGAGCAACAACATGAATGGTCTTCGGTTTCCGTGTTTCGTA
AAGTCTGGAAACGCGGAAGTCAGCGCCCTGCACCATTATGTTCCGGATCTGCATCGCAGGATGCTGCTGG
CTACCCTGTGGAACACCTACATCTGTATTAACGAAGCGCTGGCATTGACCCTGAGTGATTTTTCTCTGGT
CCCGCCGCATCCATACCGCCAGTTGTTTACCCTCACAACGTTCCAGTAACCGGGCATGTTCATCATCAGT
AACCCGTATCGTGAGCATCCTCTCTCGTTTCATCGGTATCATTACCCCCATGAACAGAAATCCCCCTTAC
ACGGAGGCATCAGTGACCAAACAGGAAAAAACCGCCCTTAACATGGCCCGCTTTATCAGAAGCCAGACAT
TAACGCTTCTGGAGAAACTCAACGAGCTGGACGCGGATGAACAGGCAGACATCTGTGAATCGCTTCACGA
CCACGCTGATGAGCTTTACCGCAGGATCCGCGAAATTGTAAGCGTTAATATTTTGTTAAAATTCGCGTTA
AATTTTTGTTAAATCAGCTCATTTTTTAACCAATAGGCCGAAATCGGCAAAATCCCTTATAAATCAAAAG
AATAGACCGAGATAGGGT
[37 nt withheld, positions 3002-3038]
AAAGAACGTGGACTCCAACGTCAAAGG
[49 nt withheld, positions 3066-3114]
T
[91 nt withheld, positions 3116-3206]
G
[124 nt withheld, positions 3208-3331]
CGCGGATCCTGCCTCGCGCGTTTCGGTGATGACGGTGAAAACCTCTGACACATGCAGCTCCCGGAGACGG
TCACAGCTTGTCTGTAAGCGGATGCCGGGAGCAGACAAGCCCGTCAGGGCGCGTCAGCGGGTGTTGGCGG
GTGTCGGGGCGCAGCCATGACCCAGTCACGTAGCGATAGCGGAGTGTATACTGGCTTAACTATGCGGCAT
CAGAGCAGATTGTACTGAGAGTGCACCATATGCGGTGTGAAATACCGCACAGATGCGTAAGGAGAAAATA
CCGCATCAGGCGCTCTTCCGCTTCCTCGCTCACTGACTCGCTGCGCTCGGTCGTTCGGCTGCGGCGAGCG
GTATCAGCTCACTCAAAGGCGGTAATACGGTTATCCACAGAATCAGGGGATAACGCAGGAAAGAACATGT
GAGCAAAAGGCCAGCAAAAGGCCAGGAACCGTAAAAAGGCCGCGTTGCTGGCGTTTTTCCATAGGCTCCG
CCCCCCTGACGAGCATCACAAAAATCGACGCTCAAGTCAGAGGTGGCGAAACCCGACAGGACTATAAAGA
TACCAGGGTTTCCCCCTGGAAGCTCCCTCGTGCGCTCTCCTGTTCCGACCCTGCCGCTTACCGGATACCT
GTCCGCCTTTCTCCCTTCGGGAAGCGTGGCGCTTTCTCATAGCTCACGCTGTAGGTATCTCAGTTCGGTG
TAGGTCGTTCGCTCCAAGCTGGGCTGTGTGCACGAACCCCCCGTTCAGCCCGACCGCTGCGCCTTATCCG
GTAACTATCGTCTTGAGTCCAACCCGGTAAGACACGACTTATCGCCACTGGCAGCAGCCACTGGTAACAG
GATTAGCAGAGCGAGGTATGTAGGCGGTGCTACAGAGTTCTTGAAGTGGTGGCCTAACTACGGCTACACT
AGAAGGACAGTATTTGGTATCTGCGCTCTGCTGAAGCCAGTTACCTTCGGAAAAAGAGTTGGTAGCTCTT
GATCCGGCAAACAAACCACCGCTGGTAGCGGTGGTTTTTTTGTTTGCAAGCAGCAGATTACGCGCAGAAA
AAAAGGATCTCAAGAAGATCCTTTGATCTTTTCTACGGGGTCTGACGCTCAGTGGAACGAAAACTCACGT
TAAGGGATTTTGGTCATGAGATTATCAAAAAGGATCTTCACCTAGATCCTTTTAAATTAAAAATGAAGTT
TTAAATCAATCTAAAGTATATATGAGTAAACTTGGTCTGACAGTTACCAATGCTTAATCAGTGAGGCACC
TATCTCAGCGATCTGTCTATTTCGTTCATCCATAGTTGCCTGACTCCCCGTCGTGTAGATAACTACGATA
CGGGAGGGCTTACCATCTGGCCCCAGTGCTGCAATGATACCGCGAGACCCACGCTCACCGGCTCCAGATT
TATCAGCAATAAACCAGCCAGCCGGAAGGGCCGAGCGCAGAAGTGGTCCTGCAACTTTATCCGCCTCCAT
CCAGTCTATTAATTGTTGCCGGGAAGCTAGAGTAAGTAGTTCGCCAGTTAATAGTTTGCGCAACGTTGTT
GCCATTGCTGCAGGCATCGTGGTGTCACGCTCGTCGTTTGGTATGGCTTCATTCAGCTCCGGTTCCCAAC
GATCAAGGCGAGTTACATGATCCCCCATGTTGTGCAAAAAAGCGGTTAGCTCCTTCGGTCCTCCGATCGT
TGTCAGAAGTAAGTTGGCCGCAGTGTTATCACTCATGGTTATGGCAGCACTGCATAATTCTCTTACTGTC
ATGCCATCCGTAAGATGCTTTTCTGTGACTGGTGAGTACTCAACCAAGTCATTCTGAGAATAGTGTATGC
GGCGACCGAGTTGCTCTTGCCCGGCGTCAACACGGGATAATACCGCGCCACATAGCAGAACTTTAAAAGT
GCTCATCATTGGAAAACGTTCTTCGGGGCGAAAACTCTCAAGGATCTTACCGCTGTTGAGATCCAGTTCG
ATGTAACCCACTCGTGCACCCAACTGATCTTCAGCATCTTTTACTTTCACCAGCGTTTCTGGGTGAGCAA
AAACAGGAAGGCAAAATGCCGCAAAAAAGGGAATAAGGGCGACACGGAAATGTTGAATACTCATACTCTT
CCTTTTTCAATATTATTGAAGCATTTATCAGGGTTATTGTCTCATGAGCGGATACATATTTGAATGTATT
TAGAAAAATAAACAAATAGGGGTTCCGCGCACATTTCCCCGAAAAGTGCCACCTGACGTCTAAGAAACCA
TTATTATCATGACATTAACCTATAAAAATAGGCGTATCACGAGGCCCTTTCGTCTTCAAGAATTCCCGAC
ACCATCGAATGGTGCAAAACCTTTCGCGGTATGGCATGATAGCGCCCGGAAGAGAGTCAATTCAGGGTGG
TGAATGTGAAACCAGTAACGTTATACGATGTCGCAGAGTATGCCGGTGTCTCTTATCAGACCGTTTCCCG
CGTGGTGAACCAGGCCAGCCACGTTTCTGCGAAAACGCGGGAAAAAGTGGAAGCGGCGATGGCGGAGCTG
AATTACATTCCCAACCGCGTGGCACAACAACTGGCGGGCAAACAGTCGTTGCTGATTGGCGTTGCCACCT
CCAGTCTGGCCCTGCACGCGCCGTCGCAAATTGTCGCGGCGATTAAATCTCGCGCCGATCAACTGGGTGC
CAGCGTGGTGGTGTCGATGGTAGAACGAAGCGGCGTCGAAGCCTGTAAAGCGGCGGTGCACAATCTTCTC
GCGCAACGCGTCAGTGGGCTGATCATTAACTATCCGCTGGATGACCAGGATGCCATTGCTGTGGAAGCTG
CCTGCACTAATGTTCCGGCGTTATTTCTTGATGTCTCTGACCAGACACCCATCAACAGTATTATTTTCTC
CCATGAAGACGGTACGCGACTGGGCGTGGAGCATCTGGTCGCATTGGGTCACCAGCAAATCGCGCTGTTA
GCGGGCCCATTAAGTTCTGTCTCGGCGCGTCTGCGTCTGGCTGGCTGGCATAAATATCTCACTCGCAATC
AAATTCAGCCGATAGCGGAACGGGAAGGCGACTGGAGTGCCATGTCCGGTTTTCAACAAACCATGCAAAT
GCTGAATGAGGGCATCGTTCCCACTGCGATGCTGGTTGCCAACGATCAGATGGCGCTGGGCGCAATGCGC
GCCATTACCGAGTCCGGGCTGCGCGTTGGTGCGGATATCTCGGTAGTGGGATACGACGATACCGAAGACA
GCTCATGTTATATCCCGCCGTTAACCACCATCAAACAGGATTTTCGCCTGCTGGGGCAAACCAGCGTGGA
CCGCTTGCTGCAACTCTCTCAGGGCCAGGCGGTGAAGGGCAATCAGCTGTTGCCCGTCTCACTGGTGAAA
AGAAAAACCACCCTGGCGCCCAATACGCAAACCGCCTCTCCCCGCGCGTTGGCCGATTCATTAATGCAGC
TGGCACGACAGGTTTCCCGACTGGAAAGCGGGCAGTGAGCGCAACGCAATTAATGTAAGTTAGCTCACTC
ATTAGGCACAATTCTCATGTTTGACAGCTTATCATCGACTGCACGGTGCACCAATGCTTCTGGCGTCAGG
CAGCCATCGGAAGCTGTGGTATGGCTGTGCAGGTCGTAAATCACTGCATAATTCGTGTCGCTCAAGGCGC
ACTCCCGTTCTGGATAATGTTTTTTGCGCCGACATCATAACGGTTCTGGCAAATATTCTGAAATGAGCTG
