>Addgene plasmid #109842 | pHH0103_GPR155_DEP | depositor partial sequence | sequence record 206794 | pHH0103_GPR155_DEP sequence 336 bps
GGCCCAGCCGGCCTCTCCAGTTAGCGAAGAAATCAAGATGACGTGTCAGCAATTCATCCACTACCATCGC
GATCTGTGCATCCGTAACATTGTGAAAGAGCGTCGTTGTGGTGCTAAAACTAGCGCGGGCACCTTCTGCG
GTTGCGACCTGGTTTCTTGGCTGATCGAGGTAGGTCTGGCGTCTGATCGCGGTGAAGCCGTCATCTACGG
CGACCGTCTGGTGCAGGGCGGTGTTATTCAGCACATTACCAACGAATACGAATTTCGCGACGAATATCTG
TTCTATCGTTTCCTGCAGAAATCCCCGGAACAGTCCCCGCCTGCAATCGCGGCCGC
